>Addgene plasmid #145593 | pGBW-m4046974 | depositor full sequence | sequence record 287770 | Full Sequence
GATCTCGATCCCGCGAAATTAATACGACTCACTATAGGGGAATTGTGAGCGGATAACAATTCCCCTCTAG
AAATAATTTTGTTTAACTTTAAGAAGGAGACTCTTCTATGGCTGATGCACAATCGTTTTTAAACGGGTTT
GCGGAGAACCTGTACTTTCAAAGCCACCATCATCACCATCATTAACCGGCTTATCGGTCAGTTTCACCTG
ATTTACGTAAAAACCCGCTTCGGCGGGTTTTTGCTTTTGGAGGGGCAGAAAGATGAATGACTGTCCACGA
CGCTATACCCAAAAGAAATTGAGATCCTTTTTTTCTGCGCGTAATCTGCTGCTTGCAAACAAAAAAACCA
CCGCTACCAGCGGTGGTTTGTTTGCCGGATCAAGAGCTACCAACTCTTTTTCCGAAGGTAACTGGCTTCA
GCAGAGCGCAGATACCAAATACTGTTCTTCTAGTGTAGCCGTAGTTAGGCCACCACTTCAAGAACTCTGT
AGCACCGCCTACATACCTCGCTCTGCTAATCCTGTTACCAGTGGCTGCTGCCAGTGGCGATAAGTCGTGT
CTTACCGGGTTGGACTCAAGACGATAGTTACCGGATAAGGCGCAGCGGTCGGGCTGAACGGGGGGTTCGT
GCACACAGCCCAGCTTGGAGCGAACGACCTACACCGAACTGAGATACCTACAGCGTGAGCTATGAGAAAG
CGCCACGCTTCCCGAAGGGAGAAAGGCGGACAGGTATCCGGTAAGCGGCAGGGTCGGAACAGGAGAGCGC
ACGAGGGAGCTTCCAGGGGGAAACGCCTGGTATCTTTATAGTCCTGTCGGGTTTCGCCACCTCTGACTTG
AGCGTCGATTTTTGTGATGCTCGTCAGGGGGGCGGAGCCTATGGAAATTGATCGGGCACGTAAGAGGTTC
CAACTTTCACCATAATGAAATAAGATCACTACCGGGCGTATTTTTTGAGTTATCGAGATTTTCAGGAGCT
AAGGAAGCTAAAATGGAGAAAAAAATCACTGGATATACCACCGTTGATATATCCCAATGGCATCGTAAAG
AACATTTTGAGGCATTTCAGTCAGTTGCTCAATGTACCTATAACCAGACCGTTCAGCTGGATATTACGGC
CTTTTTAAAGACCGTAAAGAAAAATAAGCACAAGTTTTATCCGGCCTTTATTCACATTCTTGCCCGCCTG
ATGAATGCTCATCCGGAATTTCGTATGGCAATGAAAGACGGTGAGCTGGTGATATGGGATAGTGTTCACC
CTTGTTACACCGTTTTCCATGAGCAAACTGAAACGTTTTCATCGCTCTGGAGTGAATACCACGACGATTT
CCGGCAGTTTCTACACATATATTCGCAAGATGTGGCGTGTTACGGTGAAAACCTGGCCTATTTCCCTAAA
GGGTTTATTGAGAATATGTTTTTCGTTTCAGCCAATCCCTGGGTGAGTTTCACCAGTTTTGATTTAAACG
TGGCCAATATGGACAACTTCTTCGCCCCCGTTTTCACCATGGGCAAATATTATACGCAAGGCGACAAGGT
GCTGATGCCGCTGGCGATTCAGGTTCATCATGCCGTTTGTGATGGCTTCCATGTCGGCAGAATGCTTAAT
GAATTACAACAGTACTGCGATGAGTGGCAGGGCGGGGCGTAATTTGATATCGAGCTCGCTTGGACTCCTG
TTGATAGATCCAGTAATGACCTCAGAACTCCATCTGGATTTGTTCAGAACGCTCGGTTGCCGCCGGGCGT
TTTTTATTGGT
Features (pLannotate 1.2.2; 7 found; start..end, strand, type, name):
     20..38      +  promoter       T7 promoter: promoter for bacteriophage T7 RNA polymerase
     39..63      +  protein_bind   lac operator: The lac repressor binds to the lac operator to inhibit transcription in E. coli. This inhibition can be relieved by adding lactose or isopropyl-β-D-thiogalactopyranoside (IPTG). lac repressor encoded by lacI
     78..100     +  RBS            RBS: efficient ribosome binding site from bacteriophage T7 gene 10 (Olins and Rangwala, 1989)
    299..887     +  rep_origin     ori: high-copy-number ColE1/pMB1/pBR322/pUC origin of replication
    895..992     +  promoter       cat promoter: promoter of the E. coli cat gene encoding chloramphenicol acetyltransferase
    993..1649    +  CDS            cat: CAT_ECOLX - Experimental evidence at protein level: Swiss-Prot protein existence level 1. This enzyme is an effector of chloramphenicol resistance in bacteria. From Escherichia coli. This protein is used as a marker in many commonly used cloning vectors, such as pACYC184.
   1723..1757    +  terminator     lambda t0 terminator: minimal transcription terminator from phage lambda (Scholtissek and Grosse, 1987)
