>Addgene plasmid #145593 | pGBW-m4046974 | addgene full sequence | sequence record 292582 | Addgene NGS Result
GGTTCATCATGCCGTTTGTGATGGCTTCCATGTCGGCAGAATGCTTAATGAATTACAACAGTACTGCGAT
GAGTGGCAGGGCGGGGCGTAATTTGATATCGAGCTCGCTTGGACTCCTGTTGATAGATCCAGTAATGACC
TCAGAACTCCATCTGGATTTGTTCAGAACGCTCGGTTGCCGCCGGGCGTTTTTTATTGGTCATCGATCTC
GATCCCGCGAAATTAATACGACTCACTATAGGGGAATTGTGAGCGGATAACAATTCCCCTCTAGAAATAA
TTTTGTTTAACTTTAAGAAGGAGACTCTTCTATGGCTGATGCACAATCGTTTTTAAACGGGTTTGCGGAG
AACCTGTACTTTCAAAGCCACCATCATCACCATCATTAACCGGCTTATCGGTCAGTTTCACCTGATTTAC
GTAAAAACCCGCTTCGGCGGGTTTTTGCTTTTGGAGGGGCAGAAAGATGAATGACTGTCCACGACGCTAT
ACCCAAAAGAAAAAGCTTGAGATCCTTTTTTTCTGCGCGTAATCTGCTGCTTGCAAACAAAAAAACCACC
GCTACCAGCGGTGGTTTGTTTGCCGGATCAAGAGCTACCAACTCTTTTTCCGAAGGTAACTGGCTTCAGC
AGAGCGCAGATACCAAATACTGTTCTTCTAGTGTAGCCGTAGTTAGGCCACCACTTCAAGAACTCTGTAG
CACCGCCTACATACCTCGCTCTGCTAATCCTGTTACCAGTGGCTGCTGCCAGTGGCGATAAGTCGTGTCT
TACCGGGTTGGACTCAAGACGATAGTTACCGGATAAGGCGCAGCGGTCGGGCTGAACGGGGGGTTCGTGC
ACACAGCCCAGCTTGGAGCGAACGACCTACACCGAACTGAGATACCTACAGCGTGAGCTATGAGAAAGCG
CCACGCTTCCCGAAGGGAGAAAGGCGGACAGGTATCCGGTAAGCGGCAGGGTCGGAACAGGAGAGCGCAC
GAGGGAGCTTCCAGGGGGAAACGCCTGGTATCTTTATAGTCCTGTCGGGTTTCGCCACCTCTGACTTGAG
CGTCGATTTTTGTGATGCTCGTCAGGGGGGCGGAGCCTATGGAAATTGATCGGGCACGTAAGAGGTTCCA
ACTTTCACCATAATGAAATAAGATCACTACCGGGCGTATTTTTTGAGTTATCGAGATTTTCAGGAGCTAA
GGAAGCTAAAATGGAGAAAAAAATCACTGGATATACCACCGTTGATATATCCCAATGGCATCGTAAAGAA
CATTTTGAGGCATTTCAGTCAGTTGCTCAATGTACCTATAACCAGACCGTTCAGCTGGATATTACGGCCT
TTTTAAAGACCGTAAAGAAAAATAAGCACAAGTTTTATCCGGCCTTTATTCACATTCTTGCCCGCCTGAT
GAATGCTCATCCGGAATTTCGTATGGCAATGAAAGACGGTGAGCTGGTGATATGGGATAGTGTTCACCCT
TGTTACACCGTTTTCCATGAGCAAACTGAAACGTTTTCATCGCTCTGGAGTGAATACCACGACGATTTCC
GGCAGTTTCTACACATATATTCGCAAGATGTGGCGTGTTACGGTGAAAACCTGGCCTATTTCCCTAAAGG
GTTTATTGAGAATATGTTTTTCGTTTCAGCCAATCCCTGGGTGAGTTTCACCAGTTTTGATTTAAACGTG
GCCAATATGGACAACTTCTTCGCCCCCGTTTTCACCATGGGCAAATATTATACGCAAGGCGACAAGGTGC
TGATGCCGCTGGCGATTCA
Features (pLannotate 1.2.2; 7 found; start..end, strand, type, name):
    162..196     +  terminator     lambda t0 terminator: minimal transcription terminator from phage lambda (Scholtissek and Grosse, 1987)
    224..242     +  promoter       T7 promoter: promoter for bacteriophage T7 RNA polymerase
    243..267     +  protein_bind   lac operator: The lac repressor binds to the lac operator to inhibit transcription in E. coli. This inhibition can be relieved by adding lactose or isopropyl-β-D-thiogalactopyranoside (IPTG). lac repressor encoded by lacI
    282..304     +  RBS            RBS: efficient ribosome binding site from bacteriophage T7 gene 10 (Olins and Rangwala, 1989)
    507..1095    +  rep_origin     ori: high-copy-number ColE1/pMB1/pBR322/pUC origin of replication
   1103..1200    +  promoter       cat promoter: promoter of the E. coli cat gene encoding chloramphenicol acetyltransferase
   1201..88      +  CDS            cat (across the origin): CAT_ECOLX - Experimental evidence at protein level: Swiss-Prot protein existence level 1. This enzyme is an effector of chloramphenicol resistance in bacteria. From Escherichia coli. This protein is used as a marker in many commonly used cloning vectors, such as pACYC184.
