[The description below was written by a language model from this plasmid's Addgene catalogue record and pLannotate feature annotations shown in this document.]
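Description:
pGBW-m4046974 is a very small bacterial expression plasmid (about 1.8 kb in both the depositor and sequencing-derived records) designed to produce the SARS-CoV-2 nsp11 peptide in E. coli. The minimal backbone, listed as roughly 1.5 kb, contains little beyond a high-copy ColE1/pUC-type origin of replication and a chloramphenicol acetyltransferase (cat) gene driven by its own cat promoter, which provides chloramphenicol selection. A lambda t0 terminator lies downstream of cat and just upstream of the expression cassette, where it would limit read-through from the marker into the insert region.

The expression cassette consists of a T7 promoter immediately followed by a lac operator, then the efficient ribosome binding site from phage T7 gene 10 and an ATG start codon. Transcription therefore depends on a host that supplies T7 RNA polymerase. It is repressed by LacI bound at the operator and can be induced with IPTG or lactose; no lacI gene is annotated on the plasmid, so the repressor would have to come from the host. The insert is the wild-type nsp11 coding segment, a very short sequence (32 bp as listed) from the ORF1ab region of the viral genome. According to the catalogue entry it is fused at its C terminus to a TEV protease cleavage site and a 6xHis tag carried on the backbone, allowing affinity purification and later tag removal. The automated feature tables do not annotate the insert, the tags or a terminator for the cassette; these presumably lie in the unannotated stretch between the RBS and the origin. The two sequence records differ by only a few nucleotides in length and show the same feature order.
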