Addgene plasmid #145593: pGBW-m4046974
Purpose: Bacterial Expression plasmid for SARS-CoV-2 nsp11
Depositing lab: Ginkgo Bioworks & Benjie Chen. Depositing organization: Ginkgo Bioworks.
Backbone
  Vector backbone: ori-013 - marker | cmR
  Backbone size w/o insert (bp): 1462
  Vector type: Bacterial Expression
Growth in bacteria
  Bacterial resistance: Chloramphenicol, 25 μg/mL
  Growth temperature: 30°C
  Growth strain: DH5alpha
  Copy number: High Copy
Gene/Insert
  Gene/Insert name: SARS-CoV-2 nsp11
  Species: Escherichia coli str. K-12 substr. MG1655; Severe acute respiratory syndrome coronavirus 2
  Insert size (bp): 32
  Mutation: wt
  Entrez Gene: ORF1ab (a.k.a. GU280_gp01)
  Promoter: Promoter | pT7 ; Operator | lacO ; RBS | T7_rbs ; Start Codon | ATG
  Tag / fusion protein: Cleavable TEV;6xHIS (C terminal on backbone)
  Cloning method: Unknown
Resource information
  A portion of this plasmid was derived from a plasmid made by: GinkgoBioworks
Depositor comments: NCBI Reference Sequence: YP_009725312.1
How to cite: pGBW-m4046974 was a gift from Ginkgo Bioworks & Benjie Chen (Addgene plasmid # 145593 ; http://n2t.net/addgene:145593 ; RRID:Addgene_145593)
